Addgene plasmid #26105: pNIC-CTHF
Purpose: (Empty Backbone) SGC Empty backbone for bacterial expression
Depositing lab: Opher Gileadi. Depositing organization: University of Oxford. Publication: High-throughput production of human proteins for crystallization: the SGC experience. Savitsky P, Bray J, Cooper CD, Marsden BD, Mahajan P, Burgess-Brown NA, Gileadi O. J Struct Biol. 2010 Oct;172(1):3-13. doi: 10.1016/j.jsb.2010.06.008. Epub 2010 Jun 10. PubMed 20541610.
Backbone
  Vector backbone: pET-28-a
  Backbone manufacturer: Novagen
  Backbone size (bp): 5330
  Vector type: Bacterial Expression
Growth in bacteria
  Bacterial resistance: Kanamycin, 50 μg/mL
  Growth temperature: 37°C
  Growth strain: DH5alpha
  Growth instructions: For plasmid propagation and cloning use any E. coli strain not expressing T7 RNA polymerase. For expression, use a strain that expresses T7 RNA polymerase, e.g. BL21(DE3).
  Copy number: High Copy
Gene/Insert
  Gene/Insert name: None
  GenBank ID: EF199844
  Tag / fusion protein: TEV - His6 - Flag (C terminal on backbone)
  Cloning method: Restriction Enzyme; 5′ cloning site Ligation-Independent cloning; cut with BfuAI (destroyed during cloning); 3′ cloning site Ligation-Independent cloning; cut with BfuAI (destroyed during cloning)
  Sequencing primers: 5′ T7F; 3′ T7R
Terms and licenses: Academic/Nonprofit Terms; Industry Terms: Not Available to Industry
Depositor comments: Primers for LIC cloning: Upstream: add TTAAGAAGGAGATATACTATG to the 5’ end (ATG in-frame with the desired coding sequence). Downstream: add GATTGGAAGTAGAGGTTCTCTGC to 5’ end of downstream primer (no termination codon!) Detailed cloning method available in the paper (Savitsky et al., J Struct Biol., 2010)
How to cite: pNIC-CTHF was a gift from Opher Gileadi (Addgene plasmid # 26105 ; http://n2t.net/addgene:26105 ; RRID:Addgene_26105)
