[The description below was written by a language model from this plasmid's Addgene catalogue record and pLannotate feature annotations shown in this document.]
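Description:
pNIC-CTHF is an empty bacterial expression backbone derived from pET-28a, developed within a structural genomics pipeline for high-throughput production of recombinant proteins in E. coli. The deposited sequence is 7,260 nt, larger than the listed 5,330 bp backbone because it carries a stuffer cassette. It is maintained through a ColE1/pMB1-type origin and selected with kanamycin (aph(3')-Ia). The catalogue lists it as high copy, although the annotated bom and rop elements are typical of pBR322-style pET vectors. An f1 origin is also present. The short tetracycline-resistance fragments and the predicted E. coli ORF appear to be pBR322 backbone remnants rather than functional parts.

The expression unit consists of a T7 promoter with an adjacent lac operator, the T7 gene 10 ribosome binding site and a T7 terminator, with lacI encoded on the plasmid. Transcription therefore requires a host supplying T7 RNA polymerase, such as a DE3 lysogen, and is inducible with IPTG; strains lacking the polymerase are used for cloning and propagation. Between the RBS and the tag region sits a Bacillus subtilis sacB gene with its own promoter. This levansucrase cassette makes cells sucrose-sensitive and so provides negative selection against uncut or parental vector. Cutting with BfuAI, whose sites are destroyed during cloning, prepares the vector for ligation-independent cloning.

Inserts are amplified with vector-specific extensions, supply their own start codon and omit a stop codon, so they read through into the C-terminal tag recorded as TEV site, His6 and FLAG. The His and FLAG annotations in the feature table are consistent with this tag, but the TEV site is not annotated. The tag allows affinity purification and detection, and can be removed with TEV protease.
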