Features (pLannotate 1.2.2; 21 found; start..end, strand, type, name):
      1..19      +  promoter       T7 promoter: promoter for bacteriophage T7 RNA polymerase
     20..44      +  protein_bind   lac operator: The lac repressor binds to the lac operator to inhibit transcription in E. coli. This inhibition can be relieved by adding lactose or isopropyl-β-D-thiogalactopyranoside (IPTG). lac repressor encoded by lacI
     59..81      +  RBS            RBS: efficient ribosome binding site from bacteriophage T7 gene 10 (Olins and Rangwala, 1989)
     96..528     +  promoter       sacB promoter: sacR; sacB promoter and control region
    529..1950    +  CDS            SacB: secreted levansucrase that renders bacterial growth sensitive to sucrose; Bacillus subtilis sacB; negative selection marker
   2048..2071    +  CDS            3xFLAG (fragment): three tandem FLAG® epitope tags
   2121..2138    +  CDS            9xHis (fragment): 9xHis affinity tag
   2148..2197    +  CDS            SET1 (fragment): solubility-enhancement tag derived from T7 phage gene 10B
   2205..2252    +  terminator     T7 terminator: transcription terminator for bacteriophage T7 RNA polymerase
   2289..2744    +  rep_origin     f1 ori (sequence partly withheld): f1 bacteriophage origin of replication; arrow indicates direction of (+) strand synthesis
   2771..2828    +  promoter       AmpR promoter (fragment): bla
   2837..3652    -  CDS            KanR: aminoglycoside phosphotransferase; aph(3')-Ia; confers resistance to kanamycin in bacteria or G418 (Geneticin®) in eukaryotes
   3774..4362    +  rep_origin     ori: high-copy-number ColE1/pMB1/pBR322/pUC origin of replication
   4548..4690    -  misc_feature   bom: basis of mobility region from pBR322
   4792..4983    -  CDS            rop: Rop protein, which maintains plasmids at low copy number; rop
   5000..5380    +  CDS            YPB1_ECOLX: Protein predicted: Swiss-Prot protein existence level 4. From Escherichia coli.
   5452..5743    -  CDS            TcR (fragment): tetracycline efflux protein; tet; confers resistance to tetracycline
   5758..5779    -  protein_bind   CAP binding site: CAP binding activates transcription in the presence of cAMP. E. coli catabolite activator protein
   5792..6874    -  CDS            lacI: lac repressor; lacI; The lac repressor binds to the lac operator to inhibit transcription in E. coli. This inhibition can be relieved by adding lactose or isopropyl-β-D-thiogalactopyranoside (IPTG).
   6875..6952    -  promoter       lacI promoter: lacI
   6960..7239    -  CDS            TcR (fragment): tetracycline efflux protein; tet; confers resistance to tetracycline
>Addgene plasmid #26105 | pNIC-CTHF | depositor full sequence | sequence record 12257 | Author sequence
TAATACGACTCACTATAGGGGAATTGTGAGCGGATAACAATTCCCCTCTAGAAATAATTTTGTTTAACCT
TAAGAAGGAGATATACTATGCAGGTCGTTCACTATTATTTAGTGAAATGAGATATTATGATATTTTCTGA
ATTGTGATTAAAAAGGCAACTTTATGCCCATGCAACAGAAACTATAAAAAATACAGAGAATGAAAAGAAA
CAGATAGATTTTTTAGTTCTTTAGGCCCGTAGTCTGCAAATCCTTTTATGATTTTCTATCAAACAAAAGA
GGAAAATAGACCAGTTGCAATCCAAACGAGAGTCTAATAGAATGAGGTCGAAAAGTAAATCGCGCGGGTT
TGTTACTGATAAAGCAGGCAAGACCTAAAATGTGTAAAGGGCAAAGTGTATACTTTGGCGTCACCCCTTA
CATATTTTAGGTCTTTTTTTATTGTGCGTAACTAACTTGCCATCTTCAAACAGGAGGGCTGGAAGAAGCA
GACCGCTAACACAGTACATAAAAAAGGAGACATGAACGATGAACATCAAAAAGTTTGCAAAACAAGCAAC
AGTATTAACCTTTACTACCGCACTGCTGGCAGGAGGCGCAACTCAAGCGTTTGCGAAAGAAACGAACCAA
AAGCCATATAAGGAAACATACGGCATTTCCCATATTACACGCCATGATATGCTGCAAATCCCTGAACAGC
AAAAAAATGAAAAATATAAAGTTCCTGAGTTCGATTCGTCCACAATTAAAAATATCTCTTCTGCAAAAGG
CCTGGACGTTTGGGACAGCTGGCCATTACAAAACACTGACGGCACTGTCGCAAACTATCACGGCTACCAC
ATCGTCTTTGCATTAGCCGGAGATCCTAAAAATGCGGATGACACATCGATTTACATGTTCTATCAAAAAG
TCGGCGAAACTTCTATTGACAGCTGGAAAAACGCTGGCCGCGTCTTTAAAGACAGCGACAAATTCGATGC
AAATGATTCTATCCTAAAAGACCAAACACAAGAATGGTCAGGTTCAGCCACATTTACATCTGACGGAAAA
ATCCGTTTATTCTACACTGATTTCTCCGGTAAACATTACGGCAAACAAACACTGACAACTGCACAAGTTA
ACGTATCAGCATCAGACAGCTCTTTGAACATCAACGGTGTAGAGGATTATAAATCAATCTTTGACGGTGA
CGGAAAAACGTATCAAAATGTACAGCAGTTCATCGATGAAGGCAACTACAGCTCAGGCGACAACCATACG
CTGAGAGATCCTCACTACGTAGAAGATAAAGGCCACAAATACTTAGTATTTGAAGCAAACACTGGAACTG
AAGATGGCTACCAAGGCGAAGAATCTTTATTTAACAAAGCATACTATGGCAAAAGCACATCATTCTTCCG
TCAAGAAAGTCAAAAACTTCTGCAAAGCGATAAAAAACGCACGGCTGAGTTAGCAAACGGCGCTCTCGGT
ATGATTGAGCTAAACGATGATTACACACTGAAAAAAGTGATGAAACCGCTGATTGCATCTAACACAGTAA
CAGATGAAATTGAACGCGCGAACGTCTTTAAAATGAACGGCAAATGGTACCTGTTCACTGACTCCCGCGG
ATCAAAAATGACGATTGACGGCATTACGTCTAACGATATTTACATGCTTGGTTATGTTTCTAATTCTTTA
ACTGGCCCATACAAGCCGCTGAACAAAACTGGCCTTGTGTTAAAAATGGATCTTGATCCTAACGATGTAA
CCTTTACTTACTCACACTTCGCTGTACCTCAAGCGAAAGGAAACAATGTCGTGATTACAAGCTATATGAC
AAACAGAGGATTCTACGCAGACAAACAATCAACGTTTGCGCCTAGCTTCCTGCTGAACATCAAAGGCAAG
AAAACATCTGTTGTCAAAGACAGCATCCTTGAACAAGGACAATTAACAGTTAACAAATAAAAACGCAAAA
GAAAATGCCGATATCCTATTGGCATTGACGTCAGGTGGCACACCTGCAGAGAACCTCTACTTCCAATCGC
ACCATCATCACCACCATGATTACAAGGATGACGACGATAAGTGAGGATCCGAATTCGAGCTCCGTCGACA
AGCTTGCGGCCGCACTCGAGCACCACCACCACCACCACTGAGATCCGGCTGCTAACAAAGCCCGAAAGGA
AGCTGAGTTGGCTGCTGCCACCGCTGAGCAATAACTAGCATAACCCCTTGGGGCCTCTAAACGGGTCTTG
AGGGGTTTTTTGCTGAAAGGAGGAACTATATCCGGATTGGCGAATGGG
[124 nt withheld, positions 2289-2412]
C
[91 nt withheld, positions 2414-2504]
A
[49 nt withheld, positions 2506-2554]
CCTTTGACGTTGGAGTCCACGTTCTTT
[37 nt withheld, positions 2582-2618]
ACCCTATCTCGGTCTATTCTTTTGATTTATAAGGGATTTTGCCGATTTCGGCCTATTGGTTAAAAAATGA
GCTGATTTAACAAAAATTTAACGCGAATTTTAACAAAATATTAACGTTTACAATTTCAGGTGGCACTTTT
CGGGGAAATGTGCGCGGAACCCCTATTTGTTTATTTTTCTAAATACATTCAAATATGTATCCGCTCATGA
ATTAATTCTTAGAAAAACTCATCGAGCATCAAATGAAACTGCAATTTATTCATATCAGGATTATCAATAC
CATATTTTTGAAAAAGCCGTTTCTGTAATGAAGGAGAAAACTCACCGAGGCAGTTCCATAGGATGGCAAG
ATCCTGGTATCGGTCTGCGATTCCGACTCGTCCAACATCAATACAACCTATTAATTTCCCCTCGTCAAAA
ATAAGGTTATCAAGTGAGAAATCACCATGAGTGACGACTGAATCCGGTGAGAATGGCAAAAGTTTATGCA
TTTCTTTCCAGACTTGTTCAACAGGCCAGCCATTACGCTCGTCATCAAAATCACTCGCATCAACCAAACC
GTTATTCATTCGTGATTGCGCCTGAGCGAGACGAAATACGCGATCGCTGTTAAAAGGACAATTACAAACA
GGAATCGAATGCAACCGGCGCAGGAACACTGCCAGCGCATCAACAATATTTTCACCTGAATCAGGATATT
CTTCTAATACCTGGAATGCTGTTTTCCCGGGGATCGCAGTGGTGAGTAACCATGCATCATCAGGAGTACG
GATAAAATGCTTGATGGTCGGAAGAGGCATAAATTCCGTCAGCCAGTTTAGTCTGACCATCTCATCTGTA
ACATCATTGGCAACGCTACCTTTGCCATGTTTCAGAAACAACTCTGGCGCATCGGGCTTCCCATACAATC
GATAGATTGTCGCACCTGATTGCCCGACATTATCGCGAGCCCATTTATACCCATATAAATCAGCATCCAT
GTTGGAATTTAATCGCGGCCTAGAGCAAGACGTTTCCCGTTGAATATGGCTCATAACACCCCTTGTATTA
CTGTTTATGTAAGCAGACAGTTTTATTGTTCATGACCAAAATCCCTTAACGTGAGTTTTCGTTCCACTGA
GCGTCAGACCCCGTAGAAAAGATCAAAGGATCTTCTTGAGATCCTTTTTTTCTGCGCGTAATCTGCTGCT
TGCAAACAAAAAAACCACCGCTACCAGCGGTGGTTTGTTTGCCGGATCAAGAGCTACCAACTCTTTTTCC
GAAGGTAACTGGCTTCAGCAGAGCGCAGATACCAAATACTGTCCTTCTAGTGTAGCCGTAGTTAGGCCAC
CACTTCAAGAACTCTGTAGCACCGCCTACATACCTCGCTCTGCTAATCCTGTTACCAGTGGCTGCTGCCA
GTGGCGATAAGTCGTGTCTTACCGGGTTGGACTCAAGACGATAGTTACCGGATAAGGCGCAGCGGTCGGG
CTGAACGGGGGGTTCGTGCACACAGCCCAGCTTGGAGCGAACGACCTACACCGAACTGAGATACCTACAG
CGTGAGCTATGAGAAAGCGCCACGCTTCCCGAAGGGAGAAAGGCGGACAGGTATCCGGTAAGCGGCAGGG
TCGGAACAGGAGAGCGCACGAGGGAGCTTCCAGGGGGAAACGCCTGGTATCTTTATAGTCCTGTCGGGTT
TCGCCACCTCTGACTTGAGCGTCGATTTTTGTGATGCTCGTCAGGGGGGCGGAGCCTATGGAAAAACGCC
AGCAACGCGGCCTTTTTACGGTTCCTGGCCTTTTGCTGGCCTTTTGCTCACATGTTCTTTCCTGCGTTAT
CCCCTGATTCTGTGGATAACCGTATTACCGCCTTTGAGTGAGCTGATACCGCTCGCCGCAGCCGAACGAC
CGAGCGCAGCGAGTCAGTGAGCGAGGAAGCGGAAGAGCGCCTGATGCGGTATTTTCTCCTTACGCATCTG
TGCGGTATTTCACACCGCATATATGGTGCACTCTCAGTACAATCTGCTCTGATGCCGCATAGTTAAGCCA
GTATACACTCCGCTATCGCTACGTGACTGGGTCATGGCTGCGCCCCGACACCCGCCAACACCCGCTGACG
CGCCCTGACGGGCTTGTCTGCTCCCGGCATCCGCTTACAGACAAGCTGTGACCGTCTCCGGGAGCTGCAT
GTGTCAGAGGTTTTCACCGTCATCACCGAAACGCGCGAGGCAGCTGCGGTAAAGCTCATCAGCGTGGTCG
TGAAGCGATTCACAGATGTCTGCCTGTTCATCCGCGTCCAGCTCGTTGAGTTTCTCCAGAAGCGTTAATG
TCTGGCTTCTGATAAAGCGGGCCATGTTAAGGGCGGTTTTTTCCTGTTTGGTCACTGATGCCTCCGTGTA
AGGGGGATTTCTGTTCATGGGGGTAATGATACCGATGAAACGAGAGAGGATGCTCACGATACGGGTTACT
GATGATGAACATGCCCGGTTACTGGAACGTTGTGAGGGTAAACAACTGGCGGTATGGATGCGGCGGGACC
AGAGAAAAATCACTCAGGGTCAATGCCAGCGCTTCGTTAATACAGATGTAGGTGTTCCACAGGGTAGCCA
GCAGCATCCTGCGATGCAGATCCGGAACATAATGGTGCAGGGCGCTGACTTCCGCGTTTCCAGACTTTAC
GAAACACGGAAACCGAAGACCATTCATGTTGTTGCTCAGGTCGCAGACGTTTTGCAGCAGCAGTCGCTTC
ACGTTCGCTCGCGTATCGGTGATTCATTCTGCTAACCAGTAAGGCAACCCCGCCAGCCTAGCCGGGTCCT
CAACGACAGGAGCACGATCATGCGCACCCGTGGGGCCGCCATGCCGGCGATAATGGCCTGCTTCTCGCCG
AAACGTTTGGTGGCGGGACCAGTGACGAAGGCTTGAGCGAGGGCGTGCAAGATTCCGAATACCGCAAGCG
ACAGGCCGATCATCGTCGCGCTCCAGCGAAAGCGGTCCTCGCCGAAAATGACCCAGAGCGCTGCCGGCAC
CTGTCCTACGAGTTGCATGATAAAGAAGACAGTCATAAGTGCGGCGACGATAGTCATGCCCCGCGCCCAC
CGGAAGGAGCTGACTGGGTTGAAGGCTCTCAAGGGCATCGGTCGAGATCCCGGTGCCTAATGAGTGAGCT
AACTTACATTAATTGCGTTGCGCTCACTGCCCGCTTTCCAGTCGGGAAACCTGTCGTGCCAGCTGCATTA
ATGAATCGGCCAACGCGCGGGGAGAGGCGGTTTGCGTATTGGGCGCCAGGGTGGTTTTTCTTTTCACCAG
TGAGACGGGCAACAGCTGATTGCCCTTCACCGCCTGGCCCTGAGAGAGTTGCAGCAAGCGGTCCACGCTG
GTTTGCCCCAGCAGGCGAAAATCCTGTTTGATGGTGGTTAACGGCGGGATATAACATGAGCTGTCTTCGG
TATCGTCGTATCCCACTACCGAGATATCCGCACCAACGCGCAGCCCGGACTCGGTAATGGCGCGCATTGC
GCCCAGCGCCATCTGATCGTTGGCAACCAGCATCGCAGTGGGAACGATGCCCTCATTCAGCATTTGCATG
GTTTGTTGAAAACCGGACATGGCACTCCAGTCGCCTTCCCGTTCCGCTATCGGCTGAATTTGATTGCGAG
TGAGATATTTATGCCAGCCAGCCAGACGCAGACGCGCCGAGACAGAACTTAATGGGCCCGCTAACAGCGC
GATTTGCTGGTGACCCAATGCGACCAGATGCTCCACGCCCAGTCGCGTACCGTCTTCATGGGAGAAAATA
ATACTGTTGATGGGTGTCTGGTCAGAGACATCAAGAAATAACGCCGGAACATTAGTGCAGGCAGCTTCCA
CAGCAATGGCATCCTGGTCATCCAGCGGATAGTTAATGATCAGCCCACTGACGCGTTGCGCGAGAAGATT
GTGCACCGCCGCTTTACAGGCTTCGACGCCGCTTCGTTCTACCATCGACACCACCACGCTGGCACCCAGT
TGATCGGCGCGAGATTTAATCGCCGCGACAATTTGCGACGGCGCGTGCAGGGCCAGACTGGAGGTGGCAA
CGCCAATCAGCAACGACTGTTTGCCCGCCAGTTGTTGTGCCACGCGGTTGGGAATGTAATTCAGCTCCGC
CATCGCCGCTTCCACTTTTTCCCGCGTTTTCGCAGAAACGTGGCTGGCCTGGTTCACCACGCGGGAAACG
GTCTGATAAGAGACACCGGCATACTCTGCGACATCGTATAACGTTACTGGTTTCACATTCACCACCCTGA
ATTGACTCTCTTCCGGGCGCTATCATGCCATACCGCGAAAGGTTTTGCGCCATTCGATGGTGTCCGGGAT
CTCGACGCTCTCCCTTATGCGACTCCTGCATTAGGAAGCAGCCCAGTAGTAGGTTGAGGCCGTTGAGCAC
CGCCGCCGCAAGGAATGGTGCATGCAAGGAGATGGCGCCCAACAGTCCCCCGGCCACGGGGCCTGCCACC
ATACCCACGCCGAAACAAGCGCTCATGAGCCCGAAGTGGCGAGCCCGATCTTCCCCATCGGTGATGTCGG
CGATATAGGCGCCAGCAACCGCACCTGTGGCGCCGGTGATGCCGGCCACGATGCGTCCGGCGTAGAGGAT
CGAGATCTCGATCCCGCGAAAT
