>Addgene plasmid #26105 | pNIC-CTHF | addgene partial sequence | sequence record 31692 | 26105 with sacB-C
TACTTAGTATTTGAAGCAAACACTGGAACTGAAGATGGCTACCAAGGCGAAGAATCTTTATTTAACAAAG
CATACTATGGCAAAAGCACATCATTCTTCCGTCAAGAAAGTCAAAAACTTCTGCAAAGCGATAAAAAACG
TACGGCTGAGTTAGCAAACGGCGCTCTCGGTATGATTGAGCTAAACGATGATTACACACTGAAAAAAGTG
ATGAAACCGCTGATTGCATCTAACACAGTAACAGATGAAATTGAACGCGCGAACGTCTTTAAAATGAACG
GCAAATGGTACCTGTTCACTGACTCCCGCGGATCAAAAATGACGATTGACGGCATTACGTCTAACGATAT
TTACATGCTTGGTTATGTTTCTAATTCTTTAACTGGCCCATACAAGCCGCTGAACAAAACTGGCCTTGTG
TTAAAAATGGATCTTGATCCTAACGATGTAACCTTTACTTACTCACACTTCGCTGTACCTCAAGCGAAAG
GAAACAATGTCGTGATTACAAGCTATATGACAAACAGAGGATTCTACGCAGACAAACAATCAACGTTTGC
GCCTAGCTTCCTGCTGAACATCAAAGGCAAGAAAACATCTGTTGTCAAAGACAGCATCCTTGAACAAGGA
CAATTAACAGTTAACAAATAAAAACGCAAAAGAAAATGCCGATATCCTATTGGCATTGACGTCAGGTGGC
ACACCTGCAGAGAACCTCTACTTCCAATCGCACCATCATCACCACCATGATTACAAGGATGACGACGATA
AGTGAGGATCCGAATTCGAGCTCCGTCGACAAGCTTGCGGCCGCACTCGAGCACCACCACCACCACCAC
